>Addgene plasmid #193665 | pLKO-Tet-On shYAP1-2 | addgene full sequence | sequence record 380289 | Addgene NGS Result
AACGCCAGCAACGCGGCCTTTTTACGGTTCCTGGCCTTTTGCTGGCCTTTTGCTCACATGTTCTTTCCTG
CGTTATCCCCTGATTCTGTGGATAACCGTATTACCGCCTTTGAGTGAGCTGATACCGCTCGCCGCAGCCG
AACGACCGAGCGCAGCGAGTCAGTGAGCGAGGAAGCGGAAGAGCGCCCAATACGCAAACCGCCTCTCCCC
GCGCGTTGGCCGATTCATTAATGCAGCTGGCACGACAGGTTTCCCGACTGGAAAGCGGGCAGTGAGCGCA
ACGCAATTAATGTGAGTTAGCTCACTCATTAGGCACCCCAGGCTTTACACTTTATGCTTCCGGCTCGTAT
GTTGTGTGGAATTGTGAGCGGATAACAATTTCACACAGGAAACAGCTATGACCATGATTACGCCAAGCGC
GCAATTAACCCTCACTAAAGGGAACAAAAGCTGGAGCTGCAAGCTTAATGTAGTCTTATGCAATACTCTT
GTAGTCTTGCAACATGGTAACGATGAGTTAGCAACATGCCTTACAAGGAGAGAAAAAGCACCGTGCATGC
CGATTGGTGGAAGTAAGGTGGTACGATCGTGCCTTATTAGGAAGGCAACAGACGGGTCTGACATGGATTG
GACGAACCACTGAATTGCCGCATTGCAGAGATATTGTATTTAAGTGCCTAGCTCGATACATAAACGGGTC
TCTCTGGTTAGACCAGATCTGAGCCTGGGAGCTCTCTGGCTAACTAGGGAACCCACTGCTTAAGCCTCAA
TAAAGCTTGCCTTGAGTGCTTCAAGTAGTGTGTGCCCGTCTGTTGTGTGACTCTGGTAACTAGAGATCCC
TCAGACCCTTTTAGTCAGTGTGGAAAATCTCTAGCAGTGGCGCCCGAACAGGGACTTGAAAGCGAAAGGG
AAACCAGAGGAGCTCTCTCGACGCAGGACTCGGCTTGCTGAAGCGCGCACGGCAAGAGGCGAGGGGCGGC
GACTGGTGAGTACGCCAAAAATTTTGACTAGCGGAGGCTAGAAGGAGAGAGATGGGTGCGAGAGCGTCAG
TATTAAGCGGGGGAGAATTAGATCGCGATGGGAAAAAATTCGGTTAAGGCCAGGGGGAAAGAAAAAATAT
AAATTAAAACATATAGTATGGGCAAGCAGGGAGCTAGAACGATTCGCAGTTAATCCTGGCCTGTTAGAAA
CATCAGAAGGCTGTAGACAAATACTGGGACAGCTACAACCATCCCTTCAGACAGGATCAGAAGAACTTAG
ATCATTATATAATACAGTAGCAACCCTCTATTGTGTGCATCAAAGGATAGAGATAAAAGACACCAAGGAA
GCTTTAGACAAGATAGAGGAAGAGCAAAACAAAAGTAAGACCACCGCACAGCAAGCGGCCGCTGATCTTC
AGACCTGGAGGAGGAGATATGAGGGACAATTGGAGAAGTGAATTATATAAATATAAAGTAGTAAAAATTG
AACCATTAGGAGTAGCACCCACCAAGGCAAAGAGAAGAGTGGTGCAGAGAGAAAAAAGAGCAGTGGGAAT
AGGAGCTTTGTTCCTTGGGTTCTTGGGAGCAGCAGGAAGCACTATGGGCGCAGCGTCAATGACGCTGACG
GTACAGGCCAGACAATTATTGTCTGGTATAGTGCAGCAGCAGAACAATTTGCTGAGGGCTATTGAGGCGC
AACAGCATCTGTTGCAACTCACAGTCTGGGGCATCAAGCAGCTCCAGGCAAGAATCCTGGCTGTGGAAAG
ATACCTAAAGGATCAACAGCTCCTGGGGATTTGGGGTTGCTCTGGAAAACTCATTTGCACCACTGCTGTG
CCTTGGAATGCTAGTTGGAGTAATAAATCTCTGGAACAGATTTGGAATCACACGACCTGGATGGAGTGGG
ACAGAGAAATTAACAATTACACAAGCTTAATACACTCCTTAATTGAAGAATCGCAAAACCAGCAAGAAAA
GAATGAACAAGAATTATTGGAATTAGATAAATGGGCAAGTTTGTGGAATTGGTTTAACATAACAAATTGG
CTGTGGTATATAAAATTATTCATAATGATAGTAGGAGGCTTGGTAGGTTTAAGAATAGTTTTTGCTGTAC
TTTCTATAGTGAATAGAGTTAGGCAGGGATATTCACCATTATCGTTTCAGACCCACCTCCCAACCCCGAG
GGGACCCGACAGGCCCGAAGGAATAGAAGAAGAAGGTGGAGAGAGAGACAGAGACAGATCCATTCGATTA
GTGAACGGATCTCGACGGTATCGATCACGAGACTAGCCTCGAGCGGCCGCAATATTTGCATGTCGCTATG
TGTTCTGGGAAATCACCATAAACGTGAAATCCCTATCAGTGATAGAGACTTATAAGTTCCCTATCAGTGA
TAGAGACACCGGAGACACATGCACCGGAAATTTCTCGAGAAATTTCCGGTGCATGTGTCTTTTTTGAATT
CTCGACCTCGAGACAAATGGCAGTATTCATCCACAATTTTAAAAGAAAAGGGGGGATTGGGGGGTACAGT
GCAGGGGAAAGAATAGTAGACATAATAGCAACAGACATACAAACTAAAGAATTACAAAAACAAATTACAA
AAATTCAAAATTTTCGGGTTTATTACAGGGACAGCAGAGATCCACTTTGGCCGCGGCTCGAGGGGGTTGG
GGTTGCGCCTTTTCCAAGGCAGCCCTGGGTTTGCGCAGGGACGCGGCTGCTCTGGGCGTGGTTCCGGGAA
ACGCAGCGGCGCCGACCCTGGGTCTCGCACATTCTTCACGTCCGTTCGCAGCGTCACCCGGATCTTCGCC
GCTACCCTTGTGGGCCCCCCGGCGACGCTTCCTGCTCCGCCCCTAAGTCGGGAAGGTTCCTTGCGGTTCG
CGGCGTGCCGGACGTGACAAACGGAAGCCGCACGTCTCACTAGTACCCTCGCAGACGGACAGCGCCAGGG
AGCAATGGCAGCGCGCCGACCGCGATGGGCTGTGGCCAATAGCGGCTGCTCAGCAGGGCGCGCCGAGAGC
AGCGGCCGGGAAGGGGCGGTGCGGGAGGCGGGGTGTGGGGCGGTAGTGTGGGCCCTGTTCCTGCCCGCGC
GGTGTTCCGCATTCTGCAAGCCTCCGGAGCGCACGTCGGCAGTCGGCTCCCTCGTTGACCGAATCACCGA
CCTCTCTCCCCAGGGGGATCTGTGAGTTTGGGGACCCTTGATTGTTCTTTCTTTTTCGCTATTGTAAAAT
TCATGTTATATGGAGGGGGCAAAGTTTTCAGGGTGTTGTTTAGAATGGGAAGATGTCCCTTGTATCACCA
TGGACCCTCATGATAATTTTGTTTCTTTCACTTTCTACTCTGTTGACAACCATTGTCTCCTCTTATTTTC
TTTTCATTTTCTGTAACTTTTTCGTTAAACTTTAGCTTGCATTTGTAACGAATTTTTAAATTCACTTTTG
TTTATTTGTCAGATTGTAAGTACTTTCTCTAATCACTTTTTTTTCAAGGCAATCAGGGTATATTATATTG
TACTTCAGCACAGTTTTAGAGAACAATTGTTATAATTAAATGATAAGGTAGAATATTTCTGCATATAAAT
TCTGGCTGGCGTGGAAATATTCTTATTGGTAGAAACAACTACATCCTGGTCATCATCCTGCCTTTCTCTT
TATGGTTACAATGATATACACTGTTTGAGATGAGGATAAAATACTCTGAGTCCAAACCGGGCCCCTCTGC
TAACCATGTTCATGCCTTCTTCTTTTTCCTACAGCTCCTGGGCAACGTGCTGGTTATTGTGCTGTCTCAT
CATTTTGGCAAAGAATTGTAATACGACTCACTATAGGGCGAATTGATATGTCTAGATTAGATAAAAGTAA
AGTGATTAACAGCGCATTAGAGCTGCTTAATGAGGTCGGAATCGAAGGTTTAACAACCCGTAAACTCGCC
CAGAAGCTAGGTGTAGAGCAGCCTACATTGTATTGGCATGTAAAAAATAAGCGGGCTTTGCTCGACGCCT
TAGCCATTGAGATGTTAGATAGGCACCATACTCACTTTTGCCCTTTAGAAGGGGAAAGCTGGCAAGATTT
TTTACGTAATAACGCTAAAAGTTTTAGATGTGCTTTACTAAGTCATCGCGATGGAGCAAAAGTACATTTA
GGTACACGGCCTACAGAAAAACAGTATGAAACTCTCGAAAATCAATTAGCCTTTTTATGCCAACAAGGTT
TTTCACTAGAGAATGCATTATATGCACTCAGCGCTGTGGGGCATTTTACTTTAGGTTGCGTATTGGAAGA
TCAAGAGCATCAAGTCGCTAAAGAAGAAAGGGAAACACCTACTACTGATAGTATGCCGCCATTATTACGA
CAAGCTATCGAATTATTTGATCACCAAGGTGCAGAGCCAGCCTTCTTATTCGGCCTTGAATTGATCATAT
GCGGATTAGAAAAACAACTTAAATGTGAAAGTGGGTCCGCGTACAGCGGCTCCCGGGAGTTCTAGGGATC
TGCCCCTCTCCCTCCCCCCCCCCTAACGTTACTGGCCGAAGCCGCTTGGAATAAGGCCGGTGTGCGTTTG
TCTATATGTTATTTTCCACCATATTGCCGTCTTTTGGCAATGTGAGGGCCCGGAAACCTGGCCCTGTCTT
CTTGACGAGCATTCCTAGGGGTCTTTCCCCTCTCGCCAAAGGAATGCAAGGTCTGTTGAATGTCGTGAAG
GAAGCAGTTCCTCTGGAAGCTTCTTGAAGACAAACAACGTCTGTAGCGACCCTTTGCAGGCAGCGGAACC
CCCCACCTGGCGACAGGTGCCTCTGCGGCCAAAAGCCACGTGTATAAGATACACCTGCAAAGGCGGCACA
ACCCCAGTGCCACGTTGTGAGTTGGATAGTTGTGGAAAGAGTCAAATGGCTCTCCTCAAGCGTATTCAAC
AAGGGGCTGAAGGATGCCCAGAAGGTACCCCATTGTATGGGATCTGATCTGGGGCCTCGGTGCACATGCT
TTACATGTGTTTAGTCGAGGTTAAAAAAACGTCTAGGCCCCCCGAACCACGGGGACGTGGTTTTCCTTTG
AAAAACACGATGATAAGGATCCATGATTGAACAAGATGGATTGCACGCAGGTTCTCCGGCCGCTTGGGTG
GAGAGGCTATTCGGCTATGACTGGGCACAACAGACAATCGGCTGCTCTGATGCCGCCGTGTTCCGGCTGT
CAGCGCAGGGGCGCCCGGTTCTTTTTGTCAAGACCGACCTGTCCGGTGCCCTGAATGAACTGCAGGACGA
GGCAGCGCGGCTATCGTGGCTGGCCACGACGGGCGTTCCTTGCGCAGCTGTGCTCGACGTTGTCACTGAA
GCGGGAAGGGACTGGCTGCTATTGGGCGAAGTGCCGGGGCAGGATCTCCTGTCATCTCACCTTGCTCCTG
CCGAGAAAGTATCCATCATGGCTGATGCAATGCGGCGGCTGCATACGCTTGATCCGGCTACCTGCCCATT
CGACCACCAAGCGAAACATCGCATCGAGCGAGCACGTACTCGGATGGAAGCCGGTCTTGTCGATCAGGAT
GATCTGGACGAAGAGCATCAGGGGCTCGCGCCAGCCGAACTGTTCGCCAGGCTCAAGGCGCGCATGCCCG
ACGGCGAGGATCTCGTCGTGACCCATGGCGATGCCTGCTTGCCGAATATCATGGTGGAAAATGGCCGCTT
TTCTGGATTCATCGACTGTGGCCGGCTGGGTGTGGCGGACCGCTATCAGGACATAGCGTTGGCTACCCGT
GATATTGCTGAAGAGCTTGGCGGCGAATGGGCTGACCGCTTCCTCGTGCTTTACGGTATCGCCGCTCCCG
ATTCGCAGCGCATCGCCTTCTATCGCCTTCTTGACGAGTTCTTCTGAGGTACCTTTTTTAAGGGTGGGCG
CGCCGACCCAGCTTTCTTGTACAAAGTTGGCATTATAAGAAAGCATTGCTTATCAATTTGTTGCAACGAA
CAGGTCACTATCAGTCAAAATAAAATCATTATTTGCCATCCAGCTGATATCCGCCCGCCCCACGACCCGC
AGCGCCCGACCGAAAGGAGCGCACGACCCCATGCATCGGTACCTTTAAGACCAATGACTTACAAGGCAGC
TGTAGATCTTAGCCACTTTTTAAAAGAAAAGGGGGGACTGGAAGGGCTAATTCACTCCCAACGAAGACAA
GATCTGCTTTTTGCTTGTACTGGGTCTCTCTGGTTAGACCAGATCTGAGCCTGGGAGCTCTCTGGCTAAC
TAGGGAACCCACTGCTTAAGCCTCAATAAAGCTTGCCTTGAGTGCTTCAAGTAGTGTGTGCCCGTCTGTT
GTGTGACTCTGGTAACTAGAGATCCCTCAGACCCTTTTAGTCAGTGTGGAAAATCTCTAGCAGTAGTAGT
TCATGTCATCTTATTATTCAGTATTTATAACTTGCAAAGAAATGAATATCAGAGAGTGAGAGGAACTTGT
TTATTGCAGCTTATAATGGTTACAAATAAAGCAATAGCATCACAAATTTCACAAATAAAGCATTTTTTTC
ACTGCATTCTAGTTGTGGTTTGTCCAAACTCATCAATGTATCTTATCATGTCTGGCTCTAGCTATCCCGC
CCCTAACTCCGCCCATCCCGCCCCTAACTCCGCCCAGTTCCGCCCATTCTCCGCCCCATGGCTGACTAAT
TTTTTTTATTTATGCAGAGGCCGAGGCCGCCTCGGCCTCTGAGCTATTCCAGAAGTAGTGAGGAGGCTTT
TTTGGAGGCCTAGGGACGTACCCAATTCGCCCTATAGTGAGTCGTATTACGCGCGCTCACTGGCCGTCGT
TTTACAACGTCGTGACTGGGAAAACCCTGGCGTTACCCAACTTAATCGCCTTGCAGCACATCCCCCTTTC
GCCAGCTGGCGTAATAGCGAAGAGGCCCGCACCGATCGCCCTTCCCAACAGTTGCGCAGCCTGAATGGCG
AATGGG
[124 nt withheld, positions 6937-7060]
C
[91 nt withheld, positions 7062-7152]
A
[49 nt withheld, positions 7154-7202]
CCTTTGACGTTGGAGTCCACGTTCTTT
[37 nt withheld, positions 7230-7266]
ACCCTATCTCGGTCTATTCTTTTGATTTATAAGGGATTTTGCCGATTTCGGCCTATTGGTTAAAAAATGA
GCTGATTTAACAAAAATTTAACGCGAATTTTAACAAAATATTAACGCTTACAATTTAGGTGGCACTTTTC
GGGGAAATGTGCGCGGAACCCCTATTTGTTTATTTTTCTAAATACATTCAAATATGTATCCGCTCATGAG
ACAATAACCCTGATAAATGCTTCAATAATATTGAAAAAGGAAGAGTATGAGTATTCAACATTTCCGTGTC
GCCCTTATTCCCTTTTTTGCGGCATTTTGCCTTCCTGTTTTTGCTCACCCAGAAACGCTGGTGAAAGTAA
AAGATGCTGAAGATCAGTTGGGTGCACGAGTGGGTTACATCGAACTGGATCTCAACAGCGGTAAGATCCT
TGAGAGTTTTCGCCCCGAAGAACGTTTTCCAATGATGAGCACTTTTAAAGTTCTGCTATGTGGCGCGGTA
TTATCCCGTATTGACGCCGGGCAAGAGCAACTCGGTCGCCGCATACACTATTCTCAGAATGACTTGGTTG
AGTACTCACCAGTCACAGAAAAGCATCTTACGGATGGCATGACAGTAAGAGAATTATGCAGTGCTGCCAT
AACCATGAGTGATAACACTGCGGCCAACTTACTTCTGACAACGATCGGAGGACCGAAGGAGCTAACCGCT
TTTTTGCACAACATGGGGGATCATGTAACTCGCCTTGATCGTTGGGAACCGGAGCTGAATGAAGCCATAC
CAAACGACGAGCGTGACACCACGATGCCTGTAGCAATGGCAACAACGTTGCGCAAACTATTAACTGGCGA
ACTACTTACTCTAGCTTCCCGGCAACAATTAATAGACTGGATGGAGGCGGATAAAGTTGCAGGACCACTT
CTGCGCTCGGCCCTTCCGGCTGGCTGGTTTATTGCTGATAAATCTGGAGCCGGTGAGCGTGGGTCTCGCG
GTATCATTGCAGCACTGGGGCCAGATGGTAAGCCCTCCCGTATCGTAGTTATCTACACGACGGGGAGTCA
GGCAACTATGGATGAACGAAATAGACAGATCGCTGAGATAGGTGCCTCACTGATTAAGCATTGGTAACTG
TCAGACCAAGTTTACTCATATATACTTTAGATTGATTTAAAACTTCATTTTTAATTTAAAAGGATCTAGG
TGAAGATCCTTTTTGATAATCTCATGACCAAAATCCCTTAACGTGAGTTTTCGTTCCACTGAGCGTCAGA
CCCCGTAGAAAAGATCAAAGGATCTTCTTGAGATCCTTTTTTTCTGCGCGTAATCTGCTGCTTGCAAACA
AAAAAACCACCGCTACCAGCGGTGGTTTGTTTGCCGGATCAAGAGCTACCAACTCTTTTTCCGAAGGTAA
CTGGCTTCAGCAGAGCGCAGATACCAAATACTGTTCTTCTAGTGTAGCCGTAGTTAGGCCACCACTTCAA
GAACTCTGTAGCACCGCCTACATACCTCGCTCTGCTAATCCTGTTACCAGTGGCTGCTGCCAGTGGCGAT
AAGTCGTGTCTTACCGGGTTGGACTCAAGACGATAGTTACCGGATAAGGCGCAGCGGTCGGGCTGAACGG
GGGGTTCGTGCACACAGCCCAGCTTGGAGCGAACGACCTACACCGAACTGAGATACCTACAGCGTGAGCT
ATGAGAAAGCGCCACGCTTCCCGAAGGGAGAAAGGCGGACAGGTATCCGGTAAGCGGCAGGGTCGGAACA
GGAGAGCGCACGAGGGAGCTTCCAGGGGGAAACGCCTGGTATCTTTATAGTCCTGTCGGGTTTCGCCACC
TCTGACTTGAGCGTCGATTTTTGTGATGCTCGTCAGGGGGGCGGAGCCTATGGAAA
Features (pLannotate 1.2.2; 31 found; start..end, strand, type, name):
     48..181     +  rep_origin     RSF ori (fragment): Plasmids containing the RSF 1030 origin of replication can be propagated in E. coli cells that contain additional plasmids with compatible origins.
    183..275     +  CDS            lacI (fragment): lac repressor; lacI; The lac repressor binds to the lac operator to inhibit transcription in E. coli. This inhibition can be relieved by adding lactose or isopropyl-β-D-thiogalactopyranoside (IPTG).
    288..309     +  protein_bind   CAP binding site: CAP binding activates transcription in the presence of cAMP. E. coli catabolite activator protein
    324..354     +  promoter       lac promoter: promoter for the E. coli lac operon
    362..378     +  protein_bind   lac operator: The lac repressor binds to the lac operator to inhibit transcription in E. coli. This inhibition can be relieved by adding lactose or isopropyl-β-D-thiogalactopyranoside (IPTG). lac repressor encoded by lacI
    423..441     +  promoter       T3 promoter: promoter for bacteriophage T3 RNA polymerase
    469..695     +  promoter       RSV promoter: Rous sarcoma virus enhancer/promoter
    696..876     +  LTR            5' LTR (truncated): truncated 5' long terminal repeat (LTR) from HIV-1
    923..1048    +  misc_feature   HIV-1 Ψ: packaging signal of human immunodeficiency virus type 1
   1032..1395    +  CDS            HIV-1 gag (fragment): gag protein from human immunodeficiency virus 1; gag
   1541..1774    +  misc_feature   RRE: The Rev response element (RRE) of HIV-1 allows for Rev-dependent mRNA export from the nucleus to the cytoplasm.
   2151..2251    +  CDS            Rev (fragment): human immunodeficiency virus 1 (HIV-1) Rev protein; rev; enhances nuclear export of unspliced and incompletely spliced viral mRNAs
   2292..2386    +  promoter       H1-2O2 promoter: doxycycline-inducible variant of the human H1 RNA promoter (Henriksen et al., 2007)
   2487..2604    +  misc_feature   cPPT/CTS: central polypurine tract and central termination sequence of HIV-1
   2653..3163    +  promoter       hPGK promoter: human phosphoglycerate kinase 1 promoter
   3172..3744    +  intron         β-globin intron: intron from rabbit β-globin gene
   3799..3817    +  promoter       T7 promoter: promoter for bacteriophage T7 RNA polymerase
   3828..4448    +  CDS            tetR: TETR2_ECOLX - Experimental evidence at protein level: Swiss-Prot protein existence level 1. TetR is the repressor of the tetracycline resistance element; its N-terminal region forms a helix-turn-helix structure and binds DNA. Binding of tetracycline to TetR reduces the repressor affinity for the tetracycline resistance gene (tetA) promoter operator sites. From Escherichia coli.
   4594..5056    +  misc_feature   IRES: internal ribosome entry site (IRES) of the encephalomyocarditis virus (EMCV)
   5063..5854    +  CDS            neo: KKA2_KLEPN - Also known as kan, nptII. Experimental evidence at protein level: Swiss-Prot protein existence level 1. Resistance to kanamycin, neomycin, paromomycin, ribostamycin, butirosin and gentamicin B. From Klebsiella pneumoniae.
   5886..5985    -  protein_bind   attL2: mutant version of attL; recombination site for the Gateway® LR reaction LR Clonase™
   6044..6127    +  CDS            nef (fragment): NEF_HV1Z2 - Experimental evidence at protein level: Swiss-Prot protein existence level 1. Extracellular Nef protein targets CD4(+) T-lymphocytes for apoptosis by interacting with CXCR4 surface receptors. From Human immunodeficiency virus type 1 group M subtype D (isolate Z2/CDC-Z34) (HIV-1).
   6129..6362    +  LTR            3' LTR (ΔU3): self-inactivating 3' long terminal repeat (LTR) from HIV-1
   6434..6555    +  polyA_signal   SV40 poly(A) signal: SV40 polyadenylation signal
   6595..6730    +  rep_origin     SV40 ori: SV40 origin of replication
   6751..6769    -  promoter       T7 promoter: promoter for bacteriophage T7 RNA polymerase
   6777..6932    +  CDS            lacZα (fragment): LacZα fragment of β-galactosidase; lacZ fragment
   6937..7365    +  rep_origin     f1 ori (sequence partly withheld): f1 bacteriophage origin of replication; arrow indicates direction of (+) strand synthesis
   7418..7522    +  promoter       AmpR promoter: bla
   7523..8383    +  CDS            AmpR: β-lactamase; bla; confers resistance to ampicillin, carbenicillin, and related antibiotics
   8554..9142    +  rep_origin     ori: high-copy-number ColE1/pMB1/pBR322/pUC origin of replication
