[The description below was written by a language model from this plasmid's Addgene catalogue record and pLannotate feature annotations shown in this document.]
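Description:
pLKO-Tet-On shYAP1-2 is a third-generation-style, self-inactivating HIV-1 lentiviral vector built on the pLKO-Tet-On backbone for doxycycline-inducible knockdown of human YAP1. In bacteria it is maintained as a high-copy plasmid through a ColE1/pUC-type origin and selected with ampicillin via the β-lactamase gene. An f1 origin, an SV40 origin and poly(A) signal, and residual lac/lacZα cloning-vector fragments are also annotated outside the viral region. The viral genome is transcribed from an RSV promoter fused to a truncated 5' LTR. It carries the Ψ packaging signal with a gag fragment, the RRE for Rev-dependent nuclear export, a cPPT/CTS element, and a ΔU3 3' LTR that inactivates LTR promoter activity after integration.

The payload is an all-in-one inducible shRNA system. A YAP1-targeting hairpin, cloned between AgeI and EcoRI sites, lies downstream of the H1-2O2 promoter, a human H1 Pol III promoter variant containing tet operator sites. The hairpin itself is not called out as a separate feature in the annotation. A second cassette uses the human PGK promoter followed by a rabbit β-globin intron to express TetR. An EMCV IRES links TetR to a neomycin phosphotransferase gene, so transduced mammalian cells can be selected with G418 while constitutively producing the repressor. Without doxycycline, TetR binds the operators and blocks shRNA transcription. Adding the drug releases TetR and permits hairpin expression and YAP1 silencing. The "-2" in the name suggests it is one of several hairpins against this gene. The construct is intended for stable transduction and temporally controlled YAP1 depletion, and the associated work concerned cell survival and tumorigenesis.
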