Addgene plasmid #193665: pLKO-Tet-On shYAP1-2
Purpose: Tet inducible knockdown of YAP1
Depositing lab: William Hahn. Depositing organization: Dana-Farber Cancer Institute. Publication: YAP1 and PRDM14 converge to promote cell survival and tumorigenesis. Kim M, Ly SH, Xie Y, Duronio GN, Ford-Roshon D, Hwang JH, Sulahian R, Rennhack JP, So J, Gjoerup O, Talamas JA, Grandclaudon M, Long HW, Doench JG, Sethi NS, Giannakis M, Hahn WC. Dev Cell. 2022 Jan 24;57(2):212-227.e8. doi: 10.1016/j.devcel.2021.12.006. Epub 2022 Jan 5. PubMed 34990589.
Backbone
  Vector backbone: pLKO-Tet-On
  Vector type: Lentiviral
Growth in bacteria
  Bacterial resistance: Ampicillin, 100 μg/mL
  Growth temperature: 37°C
  Growth strain: NEB Stable
  Copy number: High Copy
Gene/Insert
  Gene/Insert name: YAP1
  gRNA/shRNA sequence: AGACACATGCACCGGAAATTT
  Species: H. sapiens (human)
  Entrez Gene: YAP1 (a.k.a. COB1, YAP, YAP-1, YAP2, YAP65, YKI)
  Cloning method: Restriction Enzyme; 5′ cloning site Age1 (unknown if destroyed); 3′ cloning site EcoR1 (unknown if destroyed)
  Sequencing primers: 5′ ggcagggatattcaccattatcgtttcaga
Terms and licenses: Academic/Nonprofit Terms; Industry Terms: Not Available to Industry
How to cite: pLKO-Tet-On shYAP1-2 was a gift from William Hahn (Addgene plasmid # 193665 ; http://n2t.net/addgene:193665 ; RRID:Addgene_193665)
